Addgene plasmid #161622: IDG_CACNG3_OE_1
Purpose: Overexpresses CACNG3
Depositing lab: Mike McManus. Depositing organization: University of California, San Francisco (UCSF).
Backbone
  Vector backbone: pLX304
  Vector type: Mammalian Expression
  Selectable markers: Blasticidin
Growth in bacteria
  Bacterial resistance: Ampicillin, 100 μg/mL
  Growth temperature: 30°C
  Growth strain: NEB Stable
  Copy number: Low Copy
Gene/Insert
  Gene/Insert name: CACNG3
  Species: H. sapiens (human)
  Entrez Gene: CACNG3
  Tag / fusion protein: V5 (C terminal on backbone)
  Cloning method: Gateway Cloning
Terms and licenses: Academic/Nonprofit Terms; Industry Terms: Not Available to Industry
How to cite: IDG_CACNG3_OE_1 was a gift from Mike McManus (Addgene plasmid # 161622 ; http://n2t.net/addgene:161622 ; RRID:Addgene_161622)
