[The description below was written by a language model from this plasmid's Addgene catalogue record and pLannotate feature annotations shown in this document.]
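Description:
IDG_CACNG3_OE_1 is a mammalian overexpression plasmid for human CACNG3, built by Gateway cloning into the pLX304 backbone. Although catalogued simply as a mammalian expression vector, the annotated 8,667-nt sequence shows the architecture of a third-generation, self-inactivating HIV-1 lentiviral transfer vector: an RSV promoter fused to a truncated 5' LTR, the Ψ packaging signal with a partial gag sequence, the Rev response element for Rev-dependent nuclear export of the genomic RNA, a cPPT/CTS element, and a ΔU3 3' LTR followed by an SV40 polyadenylation signal. In bacteria it is maintained through a ColE1/pUC-type origin and selected with ampicillin via β-lactamase; the catalogue entry nonetheless lists it as low copy. An f1 origin, an SV40 origin and remnants of lac, T7 and T3 elements are carried over from the backbone.

Between the LTRs are two expression units. The human PGK promoter drives blasticidin S deaminase, allowing blasticidin selection of transfected or transduced mammalian cells. Downstream, the CMV immediate early enhancer and promoter drive the CACNG3 open reading frame, which is flanked by attB1 and attB2 sites left by the Gateway recombination and is followed by a backbone-encoded C-terminal V5 epitope tag for detecting the protein. A WPRE after the tag enhances transcript stability and expression. CACNG3 encodes a calcium channel gamma subunit family member annotated as regulating the trafficking and gating of AMPA-type glutamate receptors. The construct's stated purpose is CACNG3 overexpression, and its design supports either transient expression or stable, blasticidin-selected expression after lentiviral delivery.
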