Features (pLannotate 1.2.2; 31 found; start..end, strand, type, name):
     65..368     +  enhancer       CMV enhancer: human cytomegalovirus immediate early enhancer
    369..572     +  promoter       CMV promoter: human cytomegalovirus (CMV) immediate early promoter
    596..613     +  protein_bind   attB1 (fragment): mutant version of attB; core recombination site for the Gateway® BP reaction BP Clonase™
    619..1563    +  CDS            CACNG3: CCG3_HUMAN - Experimental evidence at transcript level: Swiss-Prot protein existence level 2. Regulates the trafficking to the somatodendritic compartment and gating properties of AMPA-selective glutamate receptors (AMPARs). Promotes their targeting to the cell membrane and synapses and modulates their gating properties by slowing their rates of activation, deactivation and desensitization. Does not show subunit-specific AMPA receptor regulation and regulates all AMPAR subunits. Thought to stabilize the calcium channel in an inactivated (closed) state. From Homo sapiens (Human).
   1566..1589    -  protein_bind   attB2: mutant version of attB; recombination site for the Gateway® BP reaction BP Clonase™
   1591..1632    +  CDS            V5 tag: epitope tag from simian virus 5
   1674..2262    +  misc_feature   WPRE: woodchuck hepatitis virus posttranscriptional regulatory element
   2313..2332    +  misc_feature   cPPT/CTS (fragment): central polypurine tract and central termination sequence of HIV-1
   2334..2567    +  LTR            3' LTR (ΔU3): self-inactivating 3' long terminal repeat (LTR) from HIV-1
   2645..2766    +  polyA_signal   SV40 poly(A) signal: SV40 polyadenylation signal
   2806..2941    +  rep_origin     SV40 ori: SV40 origin of replication
   2962..2980    -  promoter       T7 promoter: promoter for bacteriophage T7 RNA polymerase
   2988..3143    +  CDS            lacZα (fragment): LacZα fragment of β-galactosidase; lacZ fragment
   3148..3576    +  rep_origin     f1 ori (sequence partly withheld): f1 bacteriophage origin of replication; arrow indicates direction of (+) strand synthesis
   3629..3733    +  promoter       AmpR promoter: bla
   3734..4594    +  CDS            AmpR: β-lactamase; bla; confers resistance to ampicillin, carbenicillin, and related antibiotics
   4765..5353    +  rep_origin     ori: high-copy-number ColE1/pMB1/pBR322/pUC origin of replication
   5536..5628    +  CDS            lacI (fragment): lac repressor; lacI; The lac repressor binds to the lac operator to inhibit transcription in E. coli. This inhibition can be relieved by adding lactose or isopropyl-β-D-thiogalactopyranoside (IPTG).
   5641..5662    +  protein_bind   CAP binding site: CAP binding activates transcription in the presence of cAMP. E. coli catabolite activator protein
   5677..5707    +  promoter       lac promoter: promoter for the E. coli lac operon
   5715..5731    +  protein_bind   lac operator: The lac repressor binds to the lac operator to inhibit transcription in E. coli. This inhibition can be relieved by adding lactose or isopropyl-β-D-thiogalactopyranoside (IPTG). lac repressor encoded by lacI
   5776..5794    +  promoter       T3 promoter: promoter for bacteriophage T3 RNA polymerase
   5822..6048    +  promoter       RSV promoter: Rous sarcoma virus enhancer/promoter
   6049..6229    +  LTR            5' LTR (truncated): truncated 5' long terminal repeat (LTR) from HIV-1
   6276..6401    +  misc_feature   HIV-1 Ψ: packaging signal of human immunodeficiency virus type 1
   6385..6748    +  CDS            HIV-1 gag (fragment): gag protein from human immunodeficiency virus 1; gag
   6894..7127    +  misc_feature   RRE: The Rev response element (RRE) of HIV-1 allows for Rev-dependent mRNA export from the nucleus to the cytoplasm.
   7504..7530    +  CDS            Rev (fragment): human immunodeficiency virus 1 (HIV-1) Rev protein; rev; enhances nuclear export of unspliced and incompletely spliced viral mRNAs
   7531..8031    +  promoter       hPGK promoter: human phosphoglycerate kinase 1 promoter
   8043..8438    +  CDS            BSD: blasticidin S deaminase; Aspergillus terreus BSD; confers resistance to blasticidin
   8498..8615    +  misc_feature   cPPT/CTS: central polypurine tract and central termination sequence of HIV-1
>Addgene plasmid #161622 | IDG_CACNG3_OE_1 | addgene full sequence | sequence record 319339 | Addgene NGS Result
CCCGGGGTTATTAATAGTAATCAATTACGGGGTCATTAGTTCATAGCCCATATATGGAGTTCCGCGTTAC
ATAACTTACGGTAAATGGCCCGCCTGGCTGACCGCCCAACGACCCCCGCCCATTGACGTCAATAATGACG
TATGTTCCCATAGTAACGCCAATAGGGACTTTCCATTGACGTCAATGGGTGGAGTATTTACGGTAAACTG
CCCACTTGGCAGTACATCAAGTGTATCATATGCCAAGTACGCCCCCTATTGACGTCAATGACGGTAAATG
GCCCGCCTGGCATTATGCCCAGTACATGACCTTATGGGACTTTCCTACTTGGCAGTACATCTACGTATTA
GTCATCGCTATTACCATGGTGATGCGGTTTTGGCAGTACATCAATGGGCGTGGATAGCGGTTTGACTCAC
GGGGATTTCCAAGTCTCCACCCCATTGACGTCAATGGGAGTTTGTTTTGGCACCAAAATCAACGGGACTT
TCCAAAATGTCGTAACAACTCCGCCCCATTGACGCAAATGGGCGGTAGGCGTGTACGGTGGGAGGTCTAT
ATAAGCAGAGCTCTCTGGCTAACTGTCGGGATCAACAAGTTTGTACAAAAAAGTTGGCATGAGGATGTGT
GACAGAGGTATCCAGATGTTGATCACCACTGTAGGAGCCTTTGCCGCTTTTAGTTTAATGACCATTGCAG
TGGGCACGGACTACTGGTTATATTCCAGAGGTGTGTGCAGGACTAAATCTACAAGTGATAATGAAACCAG
CAGGAAGAATGAAGAAGTAATGACCCATTCGGGGCTGTGGAGGACCTGCTGCCTAGAAGGGGCTTTCCGA
GGCGTGTGCAAGAAAATCGATCACTTCCCTGAAGATGCTGACTACGAACAGGACACAGCCGAATATCTCC
TGCGAGCTGTGAGGGCCTCCAGTGTCTTCCCCATCCTCAGTGTCACGCTGCTGTTCTTCGGCGGGCTCTG
CGTGGCAGCCAGTGAGTTCCACCGCAGCAGACACAACGTCATTCTCAGCGCGGGCATCTTTTTTGTCTCT
GCAGGGTTAAGCAACATCATTGGCATCATAGTTTATATATCAGCCAACGCCGGAGACCCCGGGCAGCGTG
ACTCCAAAAAAAGTTACTCCTATGGTTGGTCCTTTTATTTCGGAGCCTTCTCTTTCATCATCGCAGAAAT
TGTAGGAGTGGTTGCCGTGCACATCTATATTGAAAAACATCAGCAGTTACGAGCCAAATCCCACTCGGAG
TTCCTGAAGAAATCTACTTTTGCCCGCCTCCCACCCTACAGGTATCGATTCCGGAGGCGGTCAAGTTCTC
GCTCCACCGAGCCCAGATCCCGAGACCTGTCCCCCATCAGCAAAGGCTTCCACACCATCCCTTCCACTGA
CATCTCGATGTTCACCCTCTCCCGGGACCCCTCAAAGATCACCATGGGGACCCTCCTCAACTCCGACCGG
GACCACGCTTTTCTACAGTTCCACAATTCCACACCCAAAGAGTTCAAAGAGTCACTGCATAATAATCCGG
CCAACAGGCGCACCACGCCCGTCTGCCCAACTTTCTTGTACAAAGTGGTTGGTAAGCCTATCCCTAACCC
TCTCCTCGGTCTCGATTCTACGTAGTAATGAGCTAGCGCTAACCGGTGGCGCGTTAAGTCGACAATCAAC
CTCTGGATTACAAAATTTGTGAAAGATTGACTGGTATTCTTAACTATGTTGCTCCTTTTACGCTATGTGG
ATACGCTGCTTTAATGCCTTTGTATCATGCTATTGCTTCCCGTATGGCTTTCATTTTCTCCTCCTTGTAT
AAATCCTGGTTGCTGTCTCTTTATGAGGAGTTGTGGCCCGTTGTCAGGCAACGTGGCGTGGTGTGCACTG
TGTTTGCTGACGCAACCCCCACTGGTTGGGGCATTGCCACCACCTGTCAGCTCCTTTCCGGGACTTTCGC
TTTCCCCCTCCCTATTGCCACGGCGGAACTCATCGCCGCCTGCCTTGCCCGCTGCTGGACAGGGGCTCGG
CTGTTGGGCACTGACAATTCCGTGGTGTTGTCGGGGAAATCATCGTCCTTTCCTTGGCTGCTCGCCTGTG
TTGCCACCTGGATTCTGCGCGGGACGTCCTTCTGCTACGTCCCTTCGGCCCTCAATCCAGCGGACCTTCC
TTCCCGCGGCCTGCTGCCGGCTCTGCGGCCTCTTCCGCGTCTTCGCCTTCGCCCTCAGACGAGTCGGATC
TCCCTTTGGGCCGCCTCCCCGCGTCGACTTTAAGACCAATGACTTACAAGGCAGCTGTAGATCTTAGCCA
CTTTTTAAAAGAAAAGGGGGGACTGGAAGGGCTAATTCACTCCCAACGAAGACAAGATCTGCTTTTTGCT
TGTACTGGGTCTCTCTGGTTAGACCAGATCTGAGCCTGGGAGCTCTCTGGCTAACTAGGGAACCCACTGC
TTAAGCCTCAATAAAGCTTGCCTTGAGTGCTTCAAGTAGTGTGTGCCCGTCTGTTGTGTGACTCTGGTAA
CTAGAGATCCCTCAGACCCTTTTAGTCAGTGTGGAAAATCTCTAGCAGTACGTATAGTAGTTCATGTCAT
CTTATTATTCAGTATTTATAACTTGCAAAGAAATGAATATCAGAGAGTGAGAGGAACTTGTTTATTGCAG
CTTATAATGGTTACAAATAAAGCAATAGCATCACAAATTTCACAAATAAAGCATTTTTTTCACTGCATTC
TAGTTGTGGTTTGTCCAAACTCATCAATGTATCTTATCATGTCTGGCTCTAGCTATCCCGCCCCTAACTC
CGCCCATCCCGCCCCTAACTCCGCCCAGTTCCGCCCATTCTCCGCCCCATGGCTGACTAATTTTTTTTAT
TTATGCAGAGGCCGAGGCCGCCTCGGCCTCTGAGCTATTCCAGAAGTAGTGAGGAGGCTTTTTTGGAGGC
CTAGGGACGTACCCAATTCGCCCTATAGTGAGTCGTATTACGCGCGCTCACTGGCCGTCGTTTTACAACG
TCGTGACTGGGAAAACCCTGGCGTTACCCAACTTAATCGCCTTGCAGCACATCCCCCTTTCGCCAGCTGG
CGTAATAGCGAAGAGGCCCGCACCGATCGCCCTTCCCAACAGTTGCGCAGCCTGAATGGCGAATGGG
[124 nt withheld, positions 3148-3271]
C
[91 nt withheld, positions 3273-3363]
A
[49 nt withheld, positions 3365-3413]
CCTTTGACGTTGGAGTCCACGTTCTTT
[37 nt withheld, positions 3441-3477]
ACCCTATCTCGGTCTATTCTTTTGATTTATAAGGGATTTTGCCGATTTCGGCCTATTGGTTAAAAAATGA
GCTGATTTAACAAAAATTTAACGCGAATTTTAACAAAATATTAACGCTTACAATTTAGGTGGCACTTTTC
GGGGAAATGTGCGCGGAACCCCTATTTGTTTATTTTTCTAAATACATTCAAATATGTATCCGCTCATGAG
ACAATAACCCTGATAAATGCTTCAATAATATTGAAAAAGGAAGAGTATGAGTATTCAACATTTCCGTGTC
GCCCTTATTCCCTTTTTTGCGGCATTTTGCCTTCCTGTTTTTGCTCACCCAGAAACGCTGGTGAAAGTAA
AAGATGCTGAAGATCAGTTGGGTGCACGAGTGGGTTACATCGAACTGGATCTCAACAGCGGTAAGATCCT
TGAGAGTTTTCGCCCCGAAGAACGTTTTCCAATGATGAGCACTTTTAAAGTTCTGCTATGTGGCGCGGTA
TTATCCCGTATTGACGCCGGGCAAGAGCAACTCGGTCGCCGCATACACTATTCTCAGAATGACTTGGTTG
AGTACTCACCAGTCACAGAAAAGCATCTTACGGATGGCATGACAGTAAGAGAATTATGCAGTGCTGCCAT
AACCATGAGTGATAACACTGCGGCCAACTTACTTCTGACAACGATCGGAGGACCGAAGGAGCTAACCGCT
TTTTTGCACAACATGGGGGATCATGTAACTCGCCTTGATCGTTGGGAACCGGAGCTGAATGAAGCCATAC
CAAACGACGAGCGTGACACCACGATGCCTGTAGCAATGGCAACAACGTTGCGCAAACTATTAACTGGCGA
ACTACTTACTCTAGCTTCCCGGCAACAATTAATAGACTGGATGGAGGCGGATAAAGTTGCAGGACCACTT
CTGCGCTCGGCCCTTCCGGCTGGCTGGTTTATTGCTGATAAATCTGGAGCCGGTGAGCGTGGGTCTCGCG
GTATCATTGCAGCACTGGGGCCAGATGGTAAGCCCTCCCGTATCGTAGTTATCTACACGACGGGGAGTCA
GGCAACTATGGATGAACGAAATAGACAGATCGCTGAGATAGGTGCCTCACTGATTAAGCATTGGTAACTG
TCAGACCAAGTTTACTCATATATACTTTAGATTGATTTAAAACTTCATTTTTAATTTAAAAGGATCTAGG
TGAAGATCCTTTTTGATAATCTCATGACCAAAATCCCTTAACGTGAGTTTTCGTTCCACTGAGCGTCAGA
CCCCGTAGAAAAGATCAAAGGATCTTCTTGAGATCCTTTTTTTCTGCGCGTAATCTGCTGCTTGCAAACA
AAAAAACCACCGCTACCAGCGGTGGTTTGTTTGCCGGATCAAGAGCTACCAACTCTTTTTCCGAAGGTAA
CTGGCTTCAGCAGAGCGCAGATACCAAATACTGTTCTTCTAGTGTAGCCGTAGTTAGGCCACCACTTCAA
GAACTCTGTAGCACCGCCTACATACCTCGCTCTGCTAATCCTGTTACCAGTGGCTGCTGCCAGTGGCGAT
AAGTCGTGTCTTACCGGGTTGGACTCAAGACGATAGTTACCGGATAAGGCGCAGCGGTCGGGCTGAACGG
GGGGTTCGTGCACACAGCCCAGCTTGGAGCGAACGACCTACACCGAACTGAGATACCTACAGCGTGAGCT
ATGAGAAAGCGCCACGCTTCCCGAAGGGAGAAAGGCGGACAGGTATCCGGTAAGCGGCAGGGTCGGAACA
GGAGAGCGCACGAGGGAGCTTCCAGGGGGAAACGCCTGGTATCTTTATAGTCCTGTCGGGTTTCGCCACC
TCTGACTTGAGCGTCGATTTTTGTGATGCTCGTCAGGGGGGCGGAGCCTATGGAAAAACGCCAGCAACGC
GGCCTTTTTACGGTTCCTGGCCTTTTGCTGGCCTTTTGCTCACATGTTCTTTCCTGCGTTATCCCCTGAT
TCTGTGGATAACCGTATTACCGCCTTTGAGTGAGCTGATACCGCTCGCCGCAGCCGAACGACCGAGCGCA
GCGAGTCAGTGAGCGAGGAAGCGGAAGAGCGCCCAATACGCAAACCGCCTCTCCCCGCGCGTTGGCCGAT
TCATTAATGCAGCTGGCACGACAGGTTTCCCGACTGGAAAGCGGGCAGTGAGCGCAACGCAATTAATGTG
AGTTAGCTCACTCATTAGGCACCCCAGGCTTTACACTTTATGCTTCCGGCTCGTATGTTGTGTGGAATTG
TGAGCGGATAACAATTTCACACAGGAAACAGCTATGACCATGATTACGCCAAGCGCGCAATTAACCCTCA
CTAAAGGGAACAAAAGCTGGAGCTGCAAGCTTAATGTAGTCTTATGCAATACTCTTGTAGTCTTGCAACA
TGGTAACGATGAGTTAGCAACATGCCTTACAAGGAGAGAAAAAGCACCGTGCATGCCGATTGGTGGAAGT
AAGGTGGTACGATCGTGCCTTATTAGGAAGGCAACAGACGGGTCTGACATGGATTGGACGAACCACTGAA
TTGCCGCATTGCAGAGATATTGTATTTAAGTGCCTAGCTCGATACATAAACGGGTCTCTCTGGTTAGACC
AGATCTGAGCCTGGGAGCTCTCTGGCTAACTAGGGAACCCACTGCTTAAGCCTCAATAAAGCTTGCCTTG
AGTGCTTCAAGTAGTGTGTGCCCGTCTGTTGTGTGACTCTGGTAACTAGAGATCCCTCAGACCCTTTTAG
TCAGTGTGGAAAATCTCTAGCAGTGGCGCCCGAACAGGGACTTGAAAGCGAAAGGGAAACCAGAGGAGCT
CTCTCGACGCAGGACTCGGCTTGCTGAAGCGCGCACGGCAAGAGGCGAGGGGCGGCGACTGGTGAGTACG
CCAAAAATTTTGACTAGCGGAGGCTAGAAGGAGAGAGATGGGTGCGAGAGCGTCAGTATTAAGCGGGGGA
GAATTAGATCGCGATGGGAAAAAATTCGGTTAAGGCCAGGGGGAAAGAAAAAATATAAATTAAAACATAT
AGTATGGGCAAGCAGGGAGCTAGAACGATTCGCAGTTAATCCTGGCCTGTTAGAAACATCAGAAGGCTGT
AGACAAATACTGGGACAGCTACAACCATCCCTTCAGACAGGATCAGAAGAACTTAGATCATTATATAATA
CAGTAGCAACCCTCTATTGTGTGCATCAAAGGATAGAGATAAAAGACACCAAGGAAGCTTTAGACAAGAT
AGAGGAAGAGCAAAACAAAAGTAAGACCACCGCACAGCAAGCGGCCGCTGATCTTCAGACCTGGAGGAGG
AGATATGAGGGACAATTGGAGAAGTGAATTATATAAATATAAAGTAGTAAAAATTGAACCATTAGGAGTA
GCACCCACCAAGGCAAAGAGAAGAGTGGTGCAGAGAGAAAAAAGAGCAGTGGGAATAGGAGCTTTGTTCC
TTGGGTTCTTGGGAGCAGCAGGAAGCACTATGGGCGCAGCGTCAATGACGCTGACGGTACAGGCCAGACA
ATTATTGTCTGGTATAGTGCAGCAGCAGAACAATTTGCTGAGGGCTATTGAGGCGCAACAGCATCTGTTG
CAACTCACAGTCTGGGGCATCAAGCAGCTCCAGGCAAGAATCCTGGCTGTGGAAAGATACCTAAAGGATC
AACAGCTCCTGGGGATTTGGGGTTGCTCTGGAAAACTCATTTGCACCACTGCTGTGCCTTGGAATGCTAG
TTGGAGTAATAAATCTCTGGAACAGATTTGGAATCACACGACCTGGATGGAGTGGGACAGAGAAATTAAC
AATTACACAAGCTTAATACACTCCTTAATTGAAGAATCGCAAAACCAGCAAGAAAAGAATGAACAAGAAT
TATTGGAATTAGATAAATGGGCAAGTTTGTGGAATTGGTTTAACATAACAAATTGGCTGTGGTATATAAA
ATTATTCATAATGATAGTAGGAGGCTTGGTAGGTTTAAGAATAGTTTTTGCTGTACTTTCTATAGTGAAT
AGAGTTAGGCAGGGATATTCACCATTATCGTTTCAGACCCACCTCCCAACCCCGAGGGGACCCTTGCGCC
TTTTCCAAGGCAGCCCTGGGTTTGCGCAGGGACGCGGCTGCTCTGGGCGTGGTTCCGGGAAACGCAGCGG
CGCCGACCCTGGGTCTCGCACATTCTTCACGTCCGTTCGCAGCGTCACCCGGATCTTCGCCGCTACCCTT
GTGGGCCCCCCGGCGACGCTTCCTGCTCCGCCCCTAAGTCGGGAAGGTTCCTTGCGGTTCGCGGCGTGCC
GGACGTGACAAACGGAAGCCGCACGTCTCACTAGTACCCTCGCAGACGGACAGCGCCAGGGAGCAATGGC
AGCGCGCCGACCGCGATGGGCTGTGGCCAATAGCGGCTGCTCAGCAGGGCGCGCCGAGAGCAGCGGCCGG
GAAGGGGCGGTGCGGGAGGCGGGGTGTGGGGCGGTAGTGTGGGCCCTGTTCCTGCCCGCGCGGTGTTCCG
CATTCTGCAAGCCTCCGGAGCGCACGTCGGCAGTCGGCTCCCTCGTTGACCGAATCACCGACCTCTCTCC
CCAGGGGGTACCACCATGGCCAAGCCTTTGTCTCAAGAAGAATCCACCCTCATTGAAAGAGCAACGGCTA
CAATCAACAGCATCCCCATCTCTGAAGACTACAGCGTCGCCAGCGCAGCTCTCTCTAGCGACGGCCGCAT
CTTCACTGGTGTCAATGTATATCATTTTACTGGGGGACCTTGTGCAGAACTCGTGGTGCTGGGCACTGCT
GCTGCTGCGGCAGCTGGCAACCTGACTTGTATCGTCGCGATCGGAAATGAGAACAGGGGCATCTTGAGCC
CCTGCGGACGGTGCCGACAGGTGCTTCTCGATCTGCATCCTGGGATCAAAGCCATAGTGAAGGACAGTGA
TGGACAGCCGACGGCAGTTGGGATTCGTGAATTGCTGCCCTCTGGTTATGTGTGGGAGGGCCTGCAGCTG
CAGTAGTAAGAATTCTAGATCTTGAGACAAATGGCAGTATTCATCCACAATTTTAAAAGAAAAGGGGGGA
TTGGGGGGTACAGTGCAGGGGAAAGAATAGTAGACATAATAGCAACAGACATACAAACTAAAGAATTACA
AAAACAAATTACAAAAATTCAAAATTTTCGGGTTTATTACAGGGACAGCAGAGATCCACTTTGGCGCCGG
CTCGAGGGGG
