>Addgene plasmid #161622 | IDG_CACNG3_OE_1 | depositor partial sequence | sequence record 313321 | Depositor Sequence
ATGAGGATGTGTGACAGAGGTATCCAGATGTTGATCACCACTGTAGGAGCCTTTGCCGCTTTTAGTTTAA
TGACCATTGCAGTGGGCACGGACTACTGGTTATATTCCAGAGGTGTGTGCAGGACTAAATCTACAAGTGA
TAATGAAACCAGCAGGAAGAATGAAGAAGTAATGACCCATTCGGGGCTGTGGAGGACCTGCTGCCTAGAA
GGGGCTTTCCGAGGCGTGTGCAAGAAAATCGATCACTTCCCTGAAGATGCTGACTACGAACAGGACACAG
CCGAATATCTCCTGCGAGCTGTGAGGGCCTCCAGTGTCTTCCCCATCCTCAGTGTCACGCTGCTGTTCTT
CGGCGGGCTCTGCGTGGCAGCCAGTGAGTTCCACCGCAGCAGACACAACGTCATTCTCAGCGCGGGCATC
TTTTTTGTCTCTGCAGGGTTAAGCAACATCATTGGCATCATAGTTTATATATCAGCCAACGCCGGAGACC
CCGGGCAGCGTGACTCCAAAAAAAGTTACTCCTATGGTTGGTCCTTTTATTTCGGAGCCTTCTCTTTCAT
CATCGCAGAAATTGTAGGAGTGGTTGCCGTGCACATCTATATTGAAAAACATCAGCAGTTACGAGCCAAA
TCCCACTCGGAGTTCCTGAAGAAATCTACTTTTGCCCGCCTCCCACCCTACAGGTATCGATTCCGGAGGC
GGTCAAGTTCTCGCTCCACCGAGCCCAGATCCCGAGACCTGTCCCCCATCAGCAAAGGCTTCCACACCAT
CCCTTCCACTGACATCTCGATGTTCACCCTCTCCCGGGACCCCTCAAAGATCACCATGGGGACCCTCCTC
AACTCCGACCGGGACCACGCTTTTCTACAGTTCCACAATTCCACACCCAAAGAGTTCAAAGAGTCACTGC
ATAATAATCCGGCCAACAGGCGCACCACGCCCGTCTGCCCAACTTTCTTGTACAAAGTGGTTGGTAAGCC
TATCCCTAACCCTCTCCTCGGTCTCGATTCTACGTAG
